Addgene plasmid #21228: aMHC-mCherry-Rex-Blasticidin
Depositing lab: Mark Mercola. Depositing organization: Sanford Burnham Prebys Medical Discovery Institute. Publication: Lentiviral vectors and protocols for creation of stable hESC lines for fluorescent tracking and drug resistance selection of cardiomyocytes. Kita-Matsuo H, Barcova M, Prigozhina N, Salomonis N, Wei K, Jacot JG, Nelson B, Spiering S, Haverslag R, Kim C, Talantova M, Bajpai R, Calzolari D, Terskikh A, McCulloch AD, Price JH, Conklin BR, Chen HS, Mercola M. PLoS ONE. 2009 . 4(4):e5046. 10.1371/journal.pone.0005046 PubMed 19352491.
Backbone
  Vector backbone: SMPU
  Backbone size w/o insert (bp): 7338
  Vector type: Lentiviral
  Selectable markers: Blasticidin resistanct marker driven by Rex-1 promoter
Growth in bacteria
  Bacterial resistance: Ampicillin, 100 μg/mL
  Growth temperature: 37°C
  Growth strain: Stbl3
  Copy number: Unknown
Gene/Insert
  Gene/Insert name: alpha myosin heavy chain promoter (alt name: aMHC promoter)
  Species: M. musculus (mouse)
  Insert size (bp): 5470
  Tag / fusion protein: mCherry (C terminal on backbone)
  Cloning method: Restriction Enzyme; 5′ cloning site BamHI (not destroyed); 3′ cloning site AgeI (not destroyed)
  Sequencing primers: 5′ CTT GAA GCG CAT GAA CTC - 3' Sequencing only
Terms and licenses: Academic/Nonprofit Terms; Industry Terms: Not Available to Industry
Depositor comments: There is an extra C in the promoter sequence when compared to the available reference sequence in NCBI. The mismatch is due to older sequencing artifact of an erroneous insertion of a "C" adjacent to "GGG". The construct should be correct.
How to cite: aMHC-mCherry-Rex-Blasticidin was a gift from Mark Mercola (Addgene plasmid # 21228 ; http://n2t.net/addgene:21228 ; RRID:Addgene_21228)
