[The description below was written by a language model from this plasmid's Addgene catalogue record and pLannotate feature annotations shown in this document.]
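Description:
aMHC-mCherry-Rex-Blasticidin is an HIV-1-based lentiviral transfer plasmid built on the SMPU backbone, designed for making stable human embryonic stem cell lines in which cardiomyocytes can be tracked by fluorescence. It is propagated in E. coli through a high-copy ColE1/pUC-type origin with ampicillin resistance (AmpR with its bla promoter). The annotated sequence record is 12,807 nt. The viral genome is transcribed from a CMV enhancer/promoter fused to a truncated 5' LTR, followed by the Ψ packaging signal and the cPPT/CTS element. Downstream of the payload lie a WPRE, the Rev response element and the second truncated LTR, next to which a loxP site is annotated. The record does not state the purpose of the loxP site.

The payload consists of two expression units. The first is a roughly 5.5 kb mouse alpha myosin heavy chain (aMHC) promoter, cloned between BamHI and AgeI and placed directly upstream of the mCherry coding sequence, so that red fluorescence reports activity of this cardiac promoter. The promoter itself is not called in the automated feature table, but it corresponds to the large unannotated stretch before mCherry. The second unit is a blasticidin S deaminase (BSD) gene which, according to the catalogue entry, is driven by the Rex-1 promoter. This promoter is also unannotated and presumably occupies the gap between mCherry and BSD. Because Rex-1 is a marker of undifferentiated pluripotent cells, this arrangement allows blasticidin selection of transduced stem cells before differentiation. mCherry then marks the cardiomyocytes that arise afterwards. The depositor notes one extra C in the promoter relative to the public reference sequence, attributes it to an old sequencing artefact in that reference, and considers the construct correct.
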