Features (pLannotate 1.2.2; 25 found; start..end, strand, type, name):
     50..353     +  enhancer       CMV enhancer: human cytomegalovirus immediate early enhancer
    354..557     +  promoter       CMV promoter: human cytomegalovirus (CMV) immediate early promoter
    571..751     +  LTR            5' LTR (truncated): truncated 5' long terminal repeat (LTR) from HIV-1
    798..923     +  misc_feature   HIV-1 Ψ: packaging signal of human immunodeficiency virus type 1
    973..1085    +  misc_feature   cPPT/CTS: central polypurine tract and central termination sequence of HIV-1
   1121..1139    +  LTR            3' LTR (ΔU3) (fragment): self-inactivating 3' long terminal repeat (LTR) from Moloney murine leukemia virus
   1141..1182    +  misc_feature   MCS (fragment): pBluescript multiple cloning site
   6639..7346    +  CDS            mCherry: mCherry is a basic (constitutively fluorescent) red fluorescent protein published in 2004, derived from Discosoma sp.. It is reported to be a very rapidly-maturing monomer with low acid sensitivity.
   8089..8487    +  CDS            BSD: blasticidin S deaminase; Aspergillus terreus BSD; confers resistance to blasticidin
   8493..9081    +  misc_feature   WPRE: woodchuck hepatitis virus posttranscriptional regulatory element
   9091..9324    +  misc_feature   RRE: The Rev response element (RRE) of HIV-1 allows for Rev-dependent mRNA export from the nucleus to the cytoplasm.
   9326..9451    +  CDS            nef (fragment): NEF_HV1LA - Experimental evidence at protein level: Swiss-Prot protein existence level 1. Extracellular Nef protein targets CD4(+) T-lymphocytes for apoptosis by interacting with CXCR4 surface receptors. From Human immunodeficiency virus type 1 group M subtype B (isolate Lai) (HIV-1).
   9440..9473    +  protein_bind   loxP: Cre-mediated recombination occurs in the 8-bp core sequence (GCATACAT). Cre recombinase
   9482..9521    -  polyA_signal   SV40 poly(A) signal (fragment): SV40 polyadenylation signal
   9544..9724    +  LTR            5' LTR (truncated): truncated 5' long terminal repeat (LTR) from HIV-1
   9747..9991    +  CDS            TcR (fragment): tetracycline efflux protein; tet; confers resistance to tetracycline
   9992..10040   -  misc_feature   bom (fragment): basis of mobility region from pBR322
  10142..10177   -  CDS            rop (fragment): Rop protein, which maintains plasmids at low copy number; rop
  10272..10376   +  promoter       AmpR promoter: bla
  10377..11237   +  CDS            AmpR: β-lactamase; bla; confers resistance to ampicillin, carbenicillin, and related antibiotics
  11408..11996   +  rep_origin     ori: high-copy-number ColE1/pMB1/pBR322/pUC origin of replication
  12179..12235   +  CDS            lacI (fragment): lac repressor; lacI; The lac repressor binds to the lac operator to inhibit transcription in E. coli. This inhibition can be relieved by adding lactose or isopropyl-β-D-thiogalactopyranoside (IPTG).
  12255..12552   +  promoter       SV40 promoter: SV40 enhancer and early promoter
  12567..12650   +  CDS            large T antigen (fragment): large T antigen from SV40 (simian virus 40)
  12673..12807   +  polyA_signal   SV40 poly(A) signal: SV40 polyadenylation signal
>Addgene plasmid #21228 | aMHC-mCherry-Rex-Blasticidin | depositor full sequence | sequence record 9833 | Author sequence
GGGCCCCAATTACGGGGTCATTAGTTCATAGCCCATATATGGAGTTCCGCGTTACATAACTTACGGTAAA
TGGCCCGCCTGGCTGACCGCCCAACGACCCCCGCCCATTGACGTCAATAATGACGTATGTTCCCATAGTA
ACGCCAATAGGGACTTTCCATTGACGTCAATGGGTGGAGTATTTACGGTAAACTGCCCACTTGGCAGTAC
ATCAAGTGTATCATATGCCAAGTACGCCCCCTATTGACGTCAATGACGGTAAATGGCCCGCCTGGCATTA
TGCCCAGTACATGACCTTATGGGACTTTCCTACTTGGCAGTACATCTACGTATTAGTCATCGCTATTACC
ATGGTGATGCGGTTTTGGCAGTACATCAATGGGCGTGGATAGCGGTTTGACTCACGGGGATTTCCAAGTC
TCCACCCCATTGACGTCAATGGGAGTTTGTTTTGGCACCAAAATCAACGGGACTTTCCAAAATGTCGTAA
CAACTCCGCCCCATTGACGCAAATGGGCGGTAGGCGTGTACGGTGGGAGGTCTATATAAGCAGAGCTGGT
TTAGTGAACCGGGTCTCTCTGGTTAGACCAGATCTGAGCCTGGGAGCTCTCTGGCTAACTAGGGAACCCA
CTGCTTAAGCCTCAATAAAGCTTGCCTTGAGTGCTTCAAGTAGTGTGTGCCCGTCTGTTGTGTGACTCTG
GTAACTAGAGATCCCTCAGACCCTTTTAGTCAGTGTGGAAAATCTCTAGCAGTGGCGCCCGAACAGGGAC
CTGAAAGCGAAAGGGAAACCAGAGGAGCTCTCTCGACGCAGGACTCGGCTTGCTGAAGCGCGCACGGCAA
GAGGCGAGGGGCGGCGACTGCAGAGTACGCCAAAAATTTTGACTAGCGGAGGCTAGAAGGAGAGAGATGG
GTGCGAGAGCGTCAGTATTAAGCGGGGGAAAATAAGCCCGGGATGGCAGTATTCATCCACAATTTTAAAA
GAAAAGGGGGGATTGGGGGGTACAGTGCAGGGGAAAGAATAGTAGACATAATAGCAACAGACATACAAAC
TAAAGAATTACAAAAACAAATTACAAAAATTCAAATTTTCGGGTTTATTACAGGGACAGCGGCCTATGGG
AATGAAAGACCCCACCTGTCGAGCTCCACCGCGGTGGCGGCCGCTCTAGAACTAGTGGATCCTGCAAGGT
CACACAAGGGTCTCCACCCACCAGGTGCCCTAGTCTCAATTTCAGTTTCCATGCCTTGTTCTCACAATGC
TGGCCTCCCCAGAGCTAATTTGGACTTTGTTTTTATTTCAAAAGGGCCTGAATGAGGAGTAGATCTTGTG
CTACCCAGCTCTAAGGGTGCCCGTGAAGCCCTCAGACCTGGAGCCTTTGCAACAGCCCTTTAGGTGGAAG
CAGAATAAAGCAATTTTCCTTAAAGCCAAAATCCTGCCTCTAGACTCTTCTTCTCTGACCTCGGTCCCTG
GGCTCTAGGGTGGGGAGGTGGGGCTTGGAAGAAGAAGGTGGGGAAGTGGCAAAAGCCGATCCCTAGGGCC
CTGTGAAGTTCGGAGCCTTCCCTGTACAGCACTGGCTCATAGATCCTCCTCCAGCCAAACATAGCAAGAA
GTGATACCTCCTTTGTGACTTCCCCAGGCCCAGTACCTGTCAGGTTGAAACAGGATTTAGAGAAGCCTCT
GAACTCACCTGAACTCTGAAGCTCATCCACCAAGCAAGCACCTAGGTGCCACTGCTAGTTAGTATCCTAC
GCTGATAATATGCAGAGCTGGGCCACAGAAGTCCTGGGGTGTAGGAACTGACCAGTGACTTTTCAGTCGG
CAAAGGTATGACCCCCTCAGCAGATGTAGTAATGTCCCCTTAGATCCCATCCCAGGCAGGTCTCTAAGAG
GACATGGGATGAGAGATGTAGTCATGTGGCATTCCAAACACAGCTATCCACAGTGTCCCTTGCCCCTTCC
ACTTAGCCAGGAGGACAGTAACCTTAGCCTATCTTTCTTCCTCCCCATCCTCCCAGGACACACCCCCTGG
TCTGCAGTATTCATTTCTTCCTTCACGTCCCCTCTGTGACTTCCATTTGCAAGGCTTTTGACCTCTGCAG
CTGCTGGAAGATAGAGTTTGGCCCTAGGTGTGGCAAGCCATCTCAAGAGAAAGCAGACAACAGGGGGACC
AGATTTTGGAAGGATCAGGAACTAAATCACTGGCGGGCCTGGGGGTAGAAAAAAGAGTGAGTGAGTCCGC
TCCAGCTAAGCCAAGCTAGTCCCCGAGATACTCTGCCACAGCTGGGCTGCTCGGGGTAGCTTTAGGAATG
TGGGTCTGAAAGACAATGGGATTGGAAGACATCTCTTTGAGTCTCCCCTCAACCCCACCTACAGACACAC
TCGTGTGTGGCCAGACTCCTGTTCAACAGCCCTCTGTGTTCTGACCACTGAGCTAGGCAACCAGAGCATG
GGCCCTGTGCTGAGGATGAAGAGTTGGTTACCAATAGCAAAAACAGCAGGGGAGGGAGAACAGAGAACGA
AATAAGGAAGGAAGAAGGAAAGGCCAGTCAATCAGATGCAGTCAGAAGAGATGGGAAGCCAACACACAGC
TTGAGCAGAGGAAACAGAAAAGGGAGAGATTCTGGGCATAAGGAGGCCACAGAAAGAAGAGCCCAGGCCC
CCCAAGTCTCCTCTTTATACCCTCATCCCGTCTCCCAATTAAGCCCACTCTTCTTCCTAGATCAGACCTG
AGCTGCAGCGAAGAGACCCGTAGGGAGGATCACACTGGATGAAGGAGATGTGTGGAGAAGTCCAGGGAAC
CTAAGAGCCAGAGCCTAAAAGAGCAAGAGATAAAGGTGCTTCAAAGGTGGCCAGGCTGTGCACACAGAGG
GTCGAGGACTGGTGGTAGAGCCTCAAGATAAGGATGATGCTCAGAATGGGCGGGGGGGGGGATTCTGGGG
GGGGGAGAGAGAAGGTGAGAAGGAGCCTGGAACAGAGAATCTGGAAGCGCTGGAAACGATACCATAAAGG
GAAGAACCCAGGCTACCTTTAGATGTAAATCATGAAAGACAGGGAGAAGGGAAGCTGGAGAGAGTAGAAG
GACCCCGGGGCAAGACATGGAAGCAAGGACAAGCCAGGTTGAGCGCTCCGTGAAATCAGCCTGCTGAAGG
CAGAGCCCTGGTATGAGCACCAGAACAGCAGAGGCTAGGGTTAATGTCGAGACAGGGAACAGAAGGTAGA
CACAGGAACAGACAGAGACGGGGGAGCCAGGTAACAAAGGAATGGTCCTTCTCACCTGTGGCCAGAGCGT
CCATCTGTGTCCACATACTCTAGAATGTTCATCAGACTGCAGGGCTGGCTTGGGAGGCAGCTGGAAAGAG
TATGTGAGAGCCAGGGGAGACAAGGGGGCCTAGGAAAGGAAGAAGAGGGCAAACCAGGCCACACAAGAGG
GCAGAGCCCAGAACTGAGTTAACTCCTTCCTTGTTGCATCTTCCATAGGAGGCAGTGGGAACTCTGTGAC
CACCATCCCCCATGAGCCCCCACTACCCATACCAAGTTTGGCCTGAGTGGCATTCTAGGTTCCCTGAGGA
CAGAGCCTGGCCTTTGTCTCTTGGACCTGACCCAAGCTGACCCAATGTTCTCAGTACCTTATCATGCCCT
CAAGAGCTTGAGAACCAGGCAGTGACATATTAGGCCATGGGCTAACCCTGGAGCTTGCACACAGGAGCCT
CAAGTGACCTCCAGGGACACAGCTGCAGACAGGTGGCCTTTATCCCCAAAGAGCAACCATTTGGCATAGG
TGGCTGCAAATGGGAATGCAAGGTTGAATCAGGTCCCTTCAAGAATACTGCATGCAAGACCTAAGACCCC
TGGAGAGAGGGGTATGCTCCTGCCCCCACCCACCATAAGGGGAGTGAACTATCCTAGGGGGCTGGCGACC
TTGGGGAGACACCACATTACTGAGAGTGCTGAGCCCAGAAAAACTGACCGCCCTGTGTCCTGCCCACCTC
CACACTCTAGAGCTATATTGAGAGGTGACAGTAGATAGGGTGGGAGCTGGTAGCAGGGAGAGTGTTCCTG
GGTGTGAGGGTGTAGGGGAAAGCCAGAGCAGGGGAGTCTGGCTTTGTCTCCTGAACACAATGTCTACTTA
GTTATAACAGGCATGACCTGCTAAAGACCCAACATCTACGACCTCTGAAAAGACAGCAGCCCTGGAGGAC
AGGGGTTGTCTCTGAGCCTTGGGTGCTTGATGGTGCCACAAAGGAGGGCATGAGTGTGAGTATAAGGCCC
CAGGAGCGTTAGAGAAGGGCACTTGGGAAGGGGTCAGTCTGCAGAGCCCCTATCCATGGAATCTGGAGCC
TGGGGCCAACTGGTGTAAATCTCTGGGCCTGCCAGGCATTCAAAGCAGCACCTGCATCCTCTGGCAGCCT
GGGGAGGCGGAAGGGAGCAACCCCCCACTTATACCCTTTCTCCCTCAGCCCCAGGATTAACACCTCTGGC
CTTCCCCCTTCCCACCTCCCATCAGGAGTGGAGGGTTGCAGAGGGAGGGTAAAAACCTACATGTCCAAAC
ATCATGGTGCACGATATATGGATCAGTATGTGTAGAGGCAAGAAAGGAAATCTGCAGGCTTAACTGGGTT
AATGTGTAAAGTCTGTGTGCATGTGTGTGTGTCTGACTGAAAACGGGCATGGCTGTGCAGCTGTTCAGTT
CTGTGCGTGAGGTTACCAGACTGCAGGTTTGTGTGTAAATTGCCCAAGGCAAAGTGGGTGAATCCCTTCC
ATGGTTTAAAGAGATTGGATGATGGCCTGCATCTCAAGGACCATGGAAAATAGAATGGACACTCTATATG
TGTCTCTAAGCTAAGGTAGCAAGGTCTTTGGAGGACACCTGTCTAGAGATGTGGGCAACAGAGACTACAG
ACAGTATCTGTACAGAGTAAGGAGAGAGAGGAGGGGGTGTAGAATTCTCTTACTATCAAAGGGAAACTGA
GTCGTGCACCTGCAAAGTGGATGCTCTCCCTAGACATCATGACTTTGTCTCTGGGGAGCCAGCACTGTGG
AACTTCAGGTCTGAGAGAGTAGGAGGCTCCCCTCAGCCTGAAGCTATGCAGATAGCCAGGGTTGAAAGGG
GGAAGGGAGAGCCTGGGATGGGAGCTTGTGTGTTGGAGGCAGGGGACAGATATTAAGCCTGGAAGAGAAG
GTGACCCTTACCCAGTTGTTCAACTCACCCTTCAGATTAAAAATAACTGAGGTAAGGGCCTGGGTAGGGG
AGGTGGTGTGAGACGCTCCTGTCTCTCCTCTATCTGCCCATCGGCCCTTTGGGGAGGAGGAATGTGCCCA
AGGACTAAAAAAAGGCCATGGAGCCAGAGGGGCGAGGGCAACAGACCTTTCATGGGCAAACCTTGGGGCC
CTGCTGTCCTCCTGTCACCTCCAGAGCCAAGGGATCAAAGGAGGAGGAGCCAGGACAGGAGGGAAGTGGG
AGGGAGGGTCCCAGCAGAGGACTCCAAATTTAGGCAGCAGGCATATGGGATGGGATATAAAGGGGCTGGA
GCACTGAGAGCTGTCAGAGATTTCTCCAACCCAGGTAAGAGGGAGTTTCGGGTGGGGGCTCTTCACCCAC
ACCAGACCTCTCCCCACCTAGAAGGAAACTGCCTTTCCTGGAAGTGGGGTTCAGGCCGGTCAGAGATCTG
ACAGGGTGGCCTTCCACCAGCCTGGGAAGTTCTCAGTGGCAGGAGGTTTCCACAAGAAACACTGGATGCC
CCTTCCCTTACGCTGTCTTCTCCATCTTCCTCCTGGGGATGCTCCTCCCCGTCTTGGTTTATCTTGGCTC
TTCGTCTTCAGCAAGATTTGCCCTGTGCTGTCCACTCCATCTTTCTCTACTGTCTCCGTGCCTTGCCTTG
CCTTCTTGCGTGTCCTTCCTTTCCACCCATTTCTCACTTCACCTTTTCTCCCCTTCTCATTTGTATTCAT
CCTTCCTTCCTTCCTTCCTTCCTTCCTTCCTTCCTTCCTTCCTTCCTTTCTCCCTTCCTTCCTTCCTTCC
TTCCTTCCTTCCTTCCTTCCTTCCTGTGTCAGAGTGCTGAGAATCACACCTGGGGTTCCCACCCTTATGT
AAACAATCTTCCAGTGAGCCACAGCTTCAGTGCTGCTGGGTGCTCTCTTACCTTCCTCACCCCCTGGCTT
GTCCTGTTCCATCCTGGTCAGGATCTCTAGATTGGTCTCCCAGCCTCTGCTACTCCTCTTCCTGCCTGTT
CCTCTCTCTGTCCAGCTGCGCCACTGTGGTGCCTCGTTCCAGCTGTGGTCCACATTCTTCAGGATTCTCT
GAAAAGTTAACCAGGTGAGAATGTTTCCCCTGTAGACAGCAGATCACGATTCTCCCGGAAGTCAGGCTTC
CAGCCCTCTCTTTCTCTGCCCAGCTGCCCGGCACTCTTAGCAAACCTCAGGCACCCTTACCCCACATAGA
CCTCTGACAGAGAAGCAGGCACTTTACATGGAGTCCTGGTGGGAGAGCCATAGGCTACGGTGTAAAAGAG
GCAGGGAAGTGGTGGTGTAGGAAAGTCAGGACTTCACATAGAAGCCTAGCCCACACCAGAAATGACAGAC
AGATCCCTCCTATCTCCCCCATAAGAGTTTGAGTCGACTGATCAAAAACCGGTCCACCATGGTGAGCAAG
GGCGAGGAGGATAACATGGCCATCATCAAGGAGTTCATGCGCTTCAAGGTGCACATGGAGGGCTCCGTGA
ACGGCCACGAGTTCGAGATCGAGGGCGAGGGCGAGGGCCGCCCCTACGAGGGCACCCAGACCGCCAAGCT
GAAGGTGACCAAGGGTGGCCCCCTGCCCTTCGCCTGGGACATCCTGTCCCCTCAGTTCATGTACGGCTCC
AAGGCCTACGTGAAGCACCCCGCCGACATCCCCGACTACTTGAAGCTGTCCTTCCCCGAGGGCTTCAAGT
GGGAGCGCGTGATGAACTTCGAGGACGGCGGCGTGGTGACCGTGACCCAGGACTCCTCCCTGCAGGACGG
CGAGTTCATCTACAAGGTGAAGCTGCGCGGCACCAACTTCCCCTCCGACGGCCCCGTAATGCAGAAGAAG
ACCATGGGCTGGGAGGCCTCCTCCGAGCGGATGTACCCCGAGGACGGCGCCCTGAAGGGCGAGATCAAGC
AGAGGCTGAAGCTGAAGGACGGCGGCCACTACGACGCTGAGGTCAAGACCACCTACAAGGCCAAGAAGCC
CGTGCAGCTGCCCGGCGCCTACAACGTCAACATCAAGTTGGACATCACCTCCCACAACGAGGACTACACC
ATCGTGGAACAGTACGAACGCGCCGAGGGCCGCCACTCCACCGGCGGCATGGACGAGCTGTACAAGTAAG
GCGCGCCACCGATTCCTCCCGATAAGTAAATTACAGAAAAGCTTCAGGTTAAATGTAAGAGGATCTTAAA
TATTGATTTGGTTTTTGTCTTAATGGTGCCCGGCGTATTTATAAGAACCATTAAATTTCACTAGACCGTT
TGTAGTCAGGGGTGAACGCTGCATGACCCACGCTCTCAAAGTGAGTTGTGTTGCTTTGCGGGAATCCAGC
AGTCACATTAATGCTGGAAAAAGTTCAGGCAACTAGTGTACTTTGTAGCGGGGTCCGGGAGAGGCTGGGG
TCTAGAGTGGCGATGGGACGAAAGGGTAAAGAAAGTTTTCGGTGTGTGTGTGTGTGTGTGTGTGTGTGTG
TGTGTGTGTGTGTGTGTAGGTAGGTAGGTAGGTAGAAACTGCATCCTCTGCTTGTGTAAATCCGGTTACA
TGTGTGTAACAGAGGTACTGAGATGTGACTGAGTCTCAAGGCCAGGCGATCGGGATTCAGAAGAGGCATT
TGCATAACTGAGCAAGAGCCTTTGCCCCACCCTTCCACGCGGACCCAAGACAAGCGGACAGCTCTGGGTG
GGTCACCTTGAAGCCAGGGGCCCGCCCACATCCCCGCCCACACCCACCTTGAGCGCTTCTCATTGGGCAT
TCCAGCCTACCCAGCTCGGAGTTAGTTACTCCGTAAGTGTGGCCGGAACAGAGTTCGTCCATCTAAAAAG
GGAGGGGACCGGCGAACACATCCGGTAGGAGGGCCATCATGGCCAAGCCTTTGTCTCAAGAAGAATCCAC
CCTCATTGAAAGAGCAACGGCTACAATCAACAGCATCCCCATCTCTGAAGACTACAGCGTCGCCAGCGCA
GCTCTCTCTAGCGACGGCCGCATCTTCACTGGTGTCAATGTATATCATTTTACTGGGGGACCTTGTGCAG
AACTCGTGGTGCTGGGCACTGCTGCTGCTGCGGCAGCTGGCAACCTGACTTGTATCGTCGCGATCGGAAA
TGAGAACAGGGGCATCTTGAGCCCCTGCGGACGGTGCCGACAGGTGCTTCTCGATCTGCATCCTGGGATC
AAAGCCATAGTGAAGGACAGTGATGGACAGCCGACGGCAGTTGGGATTCGTGAATTGCTGCCCTCTGGTT
ATGTGTGGGAGGGCTAACTAGAAATCAACCTCTGGATTACAAAATTTGTGAAAGATTGACTGGTATTCTT
AACTATGTTGCTCCTTTTACGCTATGTGGATACGCTGCTTTAATGCCTTTGTATCATGCTATTGCTTCCC
GTATGGCTTTCATTTTCTCCTCCTTGTATAAATCCTGGTTGCTGTCTCTTTATGAGGAGTTGTGGCCCGT
TGTCAGGCAACGTGGCGTGGTGTGCACTGTGTTTGCTGACGCAACCCCCACTGGTTGGGGCATTGCCACC
ACCTGTCAGCTCCTTTCCGGGACTTTCGCTTTCCCCCTCCCTATTGCCACGGCGGAACTCATCGCCGCCT
GCCTTGCCCGCTGCTGGACAGGGGCTCGGCTGTTGGGCACTGACAATTCCGTGGTGTTGTCGGGGAAGCT
GACGTCCTTTCCATGGCTGCTCGCCTGTGTTGCCACCTGGATTCTGCGCGGGACGTCCTTCTGCTACGTC
CCTTCGGCCCTCAATCCAGCGGACCTTCCTTCCCGCGGCCTGCTGCCGGCTCTGCGGCCTCTTCCGCGTC
TTCGCCTTCGCCCTCAGACGAGTCGGATCTCCCTTTGGGCCGCCTCCCCGCCTGGTCGACAGGAGCTTTG
TTCCTTGGGTTCTTGGGAGCAGCAGGAAGCACTATGGGCTGCACGTCAATGACGCTGACGGTACAGGCCA
GACAATTATTGTCTGATATAGTGCAGCAGCAGAACAATTTGCTGAGGGCTATTGAGGCGCAACAGCATCT
GTTGCAACTCACAGTCTGGGGCATCAAACAGCTCCAGGCAAGAATCCTGGCTGTGGAAAGATACCTAAAG
GATCAACAGCTCCTGGTACCTTTAAGACCAATGACTTACAAGGCAGCTGTAGATCTTAGCCACTTTTTAA
AAGAAAAGGGGGGACTGGAAGGGCTAATTCACTCCCAACGAAGACAAGATATCCTCGAGATAACTTCGTA
TAGCATACATTATACGAAGTTATCAGTCGAGTTTATTTGTGAAATTTGTGATGCTATTGCTTTATTTGTA
AGCAGCTGCTTTTTGCCTGTACTGGGTCTCTCTGGTTAGACCAGATCTGAGCCTGGGAGCTCTCTGGCTA
ACTAGGGAACCCACTGCTTAAGCCTCAATAAAGCTTGCCTTGAGTGCTTCAAGTAGTGTGTGCCCGTCTG
TTGTGTGACTCTGGTAACTAGAGATCCCTCAGACCCTTTTAGTCAGTGTGGAAAATCTCTAGCAGCCAAA
CGCGTCCGCGGTGTACCCGGCGCCACAGGTGCGGTTGCTGGCGCCTATATCGCCGACATCACCGATGGGG
AAGATCGGGCTCGCCACTTCGGGCTCATGAGCGCTTGTTTCGGCGTGGGTATGGTGGCAGGCCCCGTGGC
CGGGGGACTGTTGGGCGCCATCTCCTTGCATGCACCATTCCTTGCGGCGGCGGTGCTCAACGGCCTCAAC
CTACTACTGGGCTGCTTCCTAATGCAGGAGTCGCATAAGGGAGAGCGTCGAATGGTGCACTCTCAGTACA
ATCTGCTCTGATGCCGCATAGTTAAGCCAGCCCCGACACCCGCCAACACCCGCTGACGCGCCCTGACGGG
CTTGTCTGCTCCCGGCATCCGCTTACAGACAAGCTGTGACCGTCTCCGGGAGCTGCATGTGTCAGAGGTT
TTCACCGTCATCACCGAAACGCGCGAGACGAAAGGGCCTCGTGATACGCCTATTTTTATAGGTTAATGTC
ATGATAATAATGGTTTCTTAGACGTCAGGTGGCACTTTTCGGGGAAATGTGCGCGGAACCCCTATTTGTT
TATTTTTCTAAATACATTCAAATATGTATCCGCTCATGAGACAATAACCCTGATAAATGCTTCAATAATA
TTGAAAAAGGAAGAGTATGAGTATTCAACATTTCCGTGTCGCCCTTATTCCCTTTTTTGCGGCATTTTGC
CTTCCTGTTTTTGCTCACCCAGAAACGCTGGTGAAAGTAAAAGATGCTGAAGATCAGTTGGGTGCACGAG
TGGGTTACATCGAACTGGATCTCAACAGCGGTAAGATCCTTGAGAGTTTTCGCCCCGAAGAACGTTTTCC
AATGATGAGCACTTTTAAAGTTCTGCTATGTGGCGCGGTATTATCCCGTATTGACGCCGGGCAAGAGCAA
CTCGGTCGCCGCATACACTATTCTCAGAATGACTTGGTTGAGTACTCACCAGTCACAGAAAAGCATCTTA
CGGATGGCATGACAGTAAGAGAATTATGCAGTGCTGCCATAACCATGAGTGATAACACTGCGGCCAACTT
ACTTCTGACAACGATCGGAGGACCGAAGGAGCTAACCGCTTTTTTGCACAACATGGGGGATCATGTAACT
CGCCTTGATCGTTGGGAACCGGAGCTGAATGAAGCCATACCAAACGACGAGCGTGACACCACGATGCCTG
TAGCAATGGCAACAACGTTGCGCAAACTATTAACTGGCGAACTACTTACTCTAGCTTCCCGGCAACAATT
AATAGACTGGATGGAGGCGGATAAAGTTGCAGGACCACTTCTGCGCTCGGCCCTTCCGGCTGGCTGGTTT
ATTGCTGATAAATCTGGAGCCGGTGAGCGTGGGTCTCGCGGTATCATTGCAGCACTGGGGCCAGATGGTA
AGCCCTCCCGTATCGTAGTTATCTACACGACGGGGAGTCAGGCAACTATGGATGAACGAAATAGACAGAT
CGCTGAGATAGGTGCCTCACTGATTAAGCATTGGTAACTGTCAGACCAAGTTTACTCATATATACTTTAG
ATTGATTTAAAACTTCATTTTTAATTTAAAAGGATCTAGGTGAAGATCCTTTTTGATAATCTCATGACCA
AAATCCCTTAACGTGAGTTTTCGTTCCACTGAGCGTCAGACCCCGTAGAAAAGATCAAAGGATCTTCTTG
AGATCCTTTTTTTCTGCGCGTAATCTGCTGCTTGCAAACAAAAAAACCACCGCTACCAGCGGTGGTTTGT
TTGCCGGATCAAGAGCTACCAACTCTTTTTCCGAAGGTAACTGGCTTCAGCAGAGCGCAGATACCAAATA
CTGTCCTTCTAGTGTAGCCGTAGTTAGGCCACCACTTCAAGAACTCTGTAGCACCGCCTACATACCTCGC
TCTGCTAATCCTGTTACCAGTGGCTGCTGCCAGTGGCGATAAGTCGTGTCTTACCGGGTTGGACTCAAGA
CGATAGTTACCGGATAAGGCGCAGCGGTCGGGCTGAACGGGGGGTTCGTGCACACAGCCCAGCTTGGAGC
GAACGACCTACACCGAACTGAGATACCTACAGCGTGAGCATTGAGAAAGCGCCACGCTTCCCGAAGGGAG
AAAGGCGGACAGGTATCCGGTAAGCGGCAGGGTCGGAACAGGAGAGCGCACGAGGGAGCTTCCAGGGGGA
AACGCCTGGTATCTTTATAGTCCTGTCGGGTTTCGCCACCTCTGACTTGAGCGTCGATTTTTGTGATGCT
CGTCAGGGGGGCGGAGCCTATGGAAAAACGCCAGCAACGCGGCCTTTTTACGGTTCCTGGCCTTTTGCTG
GCCTTTTGCTCACATGTTCTTTCCTGCGTTATCCCCTGATTCTGTGGATAACCGTATTACCGCCTTTGAG
TGAGCTGATACCGCTCGCCGCAGCCGAACGACCGAGCGCAGCGAGTCAGTGAGCGAGGAAGCGGAAGAGC
GCCCAATACGCAAACCGCCTCTCCCCGCGCGTTGGCCGATTCATTAATGCAGCTGTGGAATGTGTGTCAG
TTAGGGTGTGGAAAGTCCCCAGGCTCCCCAGCAGGCAGAAGTATGCAAAGCATGCATCTCAATTAGTCAG
CAACCAGGTGTGGAAAGTCCCCAGGCTCCCCAGCAGGCAGAAGTATGCAAAGCATGCATCTCAATTAGTC
AGCAACCATAGTCCCGCCCCTAACTCCGCCCATCCCGCCCCTAACTCCGCCCAGTTCCGCCCATTCTCCG
CCCCATGGCTGACTAATTTTTTTTATTTATGCAGAGGCCGAGGCCGCCTCGGCCTCTGAGCTATTCCAGA
AGTAGTGAGGAGGCTTTTTTGGAGGCCTAGGCTAGAGATCATAATCAGCCATACCACATTTGTAGAGGTT
TTACTTGCTTTAAAAAACCTCCCACACCTCCCCCTGAACCTGAAACATAAAATGAATGCAATTGTTGTTG
TTAACTTGTTTATTGCAGCTTATAATGGTTACAAATAAAGCAATAGCATCACAAATTTCACAAATAAAGC
ATTTTTTTCACTGCATTCTAGTTGTGGTTTGTCCAAACTCATCAATGTATCTTATCATGTCTGGATC
