>Addgene plasmid #21228 | aMHC-mCherry-Rex-Blasticidin | addgene partial sequence | sequence record 55773 | mCherry-R 5'-TTGGTCACCTTCAGCTTGG-3'
TCGCCCTCGCCCTCGATCTCGAACTCGTGGCCGTTCACGGAGCCCTCCATGTGCACCTTGAAGCGCATGA
ACTCCTTGATGATGGCCATGTTATCCTCCTCGCCCTTGCTCACCATGGTGGACCGGTTTTTGATCAGTCG
ACTCAAACTCTTATGGGGGAGATAGGAGGGATCTGTCTGTCATTTCTGGTGTGGGCTAGGCTTCTATGTG
AAGTCCTGACTTTCCTACACCACCACTTCCCTGCCTCTTTTACACCGTAGCCTATGGCTCTCCCACCAGG
ACTCCATGTAAAGTGCCTGCTTCTCTGTCAGAGGTCTATGTGGGGTAAGGGTGCCTGAGGTTTGCTAAGA
GTGCCGGGCAGCTGGGCAGAGAAAGAGAGGGCTGGAAGCCTGACTTCCGGGAGAATCGTGATCTGCTGTC
TACAGGGGAAACATTCTCACCTGGTTAACTTTTCAGAGAATCCTGAAGAATGTGGACCACAGCTGGAACG
AGGCACCACAGTGGCGCAGCTGGACAGAGAGAGGAACAGGCAGGAAGAGGAGTAGCAGAGGCTGGGAGAC
CAATCTAGAGATCCTGACCAGGATGGAACAGGACAAGCCAGGGGGTGAGGAAGGTAAGAGAGCACCCAGC
AGCACTGAAGCTGTGGCTCACTGGAAGATTGTTTACATAAGGGTGGGAACCCCAGGTGTGATTCTCAGCA
CTCTGACACAGGAAGGAAGGAAGGAAGGAAGGAAGGAAGGAAGGAAGGAAGGGAGAAAGGAAGGAAGGAA
GGAAGGAAGGAAGGAAGGAAGGAAGGAAGGAAGGATG
