>Addgene plasmid #21228 | aMHC-mCherry-Rex-Blasticidin | addgene partial sequence | sequence record 56243 | maMHCp-F 5'-AAGGCCAGTCAATCAGATGC
CACACAGCTTGAGCAGAGGAAACAGAAAAGGGAGAGATTCTGGGCATAAGGAGGCCACAGAAAGAAGAGC
CCAGGCCCCCCAAGTCTCCTCTTTATACCCTCATCCCGTCTCCCAATTAAGCCCACTCTTCTTCCTAGAT
CAGACCTGAGCTGCAGCGAAGAGACCCGTAGGGAGGATCACACTGGATGAAGGAGATGTGTGGAGAAGTC
CAGGGAACCTAAGAGCCAGAGCCTAAAAGAGCAAGAGATAAAGGTGCTTCAAAGGTGGCCAGGCTGTGCA
CACAGAGGGTCGAGGACTGGTGGTAGAGCCTCAAGATAAGGATGATGCTCAGAATGGGCGGGGGGGGGGA
TTCTGGGGGGGGGAGAGAGAAGGTGAGAAGGAGCCTGGAACAGAGAATCTGGAAGCGCTGGAAACGATAC
CATAAAGGGAAGAACCCAGGCTACCTTTAGATGTAAATCATGAAAGACAGGGAGAAGGGAAGCTGGAGAG
AGTAGAAGGACCCCGGGGCAAGACATGGAAGCAAGGACAAGCCAGGTTGAGCGCTCCGTGAAATCAGCCT
GCTGAAGGCAGAGCCCTGGTATGAGCACCAGAACAGCAGAGGCTAGGGTTAATGTCGAGACAGGGAACAG
AAGGTAGACACAGGAACAGACAGAGACGGGGGAGCCAGGTAACAAAGGAATGGTCCTTCTCACCTGTGGC
CAGAGCGTCCATCTGTGTCCACATACTCTAGAAT
